>Addgene plasmid #244305 | pAAVLINKv1-pCALM1-Cre-3'-ZMYM2-FLAG | addgene full sequence | sequence record 491776 | Addgene NGS Result
CCTGCAGGCAGCTGCGCGCTCGCTCGCTCACTGAGGCCGCCCGGGCGTCGGGCGACCTTTGGTCGCCCGG
CCTCAGTGAGCGAGCGAGCGCGCAGAGAGGGAGTGGCCAACTCCATCACTAGGGGTTCCTGCGGCCGCAC
GCGTCGCTCTGCGCGAGGCGGCTCCGCCGCGGCGGAGGGATACGGCGCACCATATATATATCGCGGGGCG
CAGACTCGCGCTCCGGCAGTGGTGCTGGGAGTGTCGTGGACGCCGTGCCGTTACTCGTACGCCACCATGT
CCAATTTACTGACCGTACACCAAAATTTGCCTGCATTACCGGTCGATGCAACGAGTGATGAGGTTCGCAA
GAACCTGATGGACATGTTCAGGGATCGCCAGGCGTTTTCTGAGCATACCTGGAAAATGCTTCTGTCCGTT
TGCCGGTCGTGGGCGGCATGGTGCAAGTTGAATAACCGGAAATGGTTTCCCGCAGAACCTGAAGATGTTC
GCGATTATCTTCTATATCTTCAGGCGCGCGGTCTGGCAGTAAAAACCATCCAGCAACATTTGGGCCAGCT
AAACATGCTTCATCGTCGGTCCGGGCTGCCACGACCAAGTGACAGCAATGCTGTTTCACTGGTTATGCGG
CGGATCCGAAAAGAAAACGTTGATGCCGGTGAACGTGCAAAACAGGCTCTAGCGTTCGAACGCACTGATT
TCGACCAGGTTCGTTCACTCATGGAAAATAGCGATCGCTGCCAGGATATACGTAATCTGGCATTTCTGGG
GATTGCTTATAACACCCTGTTACGTATAGCCGAAATTGCCAGGATCAGGGTTAAAGATATCTCACGTACT
GACGGTGGGAGAATGTTAATCCATATTGGCAGAACGAAAACGCTGGTTAGCACCGCAGGTGTAGAGAAGG
CACTTAGCCTGGGGGTAACTAAACTGGTCGAGCGATGGATTTCCGTCTCTGGTGTAGCTGATGATCCGAA
TAACTACCTGTTTTGCCGGGTCAGAAAAAATGGTGTTGCCGCGCCATCTGCCACCAGCCAGCTATCAACT
CGCGCCCTGGAAGGGATTTTTGAAGCAACTCATCGATTGATTTACGGCGCTAAGGATGACTCTGGTCAGA
GATACCTGGCCTGGTCTGGACACAGTGCCCGTGTCGGAGCCGCGCGAGATATGGCCCGCGCTGGAGTTTC
AATACCGGAGATCATGCAAGCTGGTGGCTGGACCAATGTAAATATTGTAATGAACTATATCCGTAACCTG
GATAGTGAAACAGGGGCAATGGTGCGCCTGCTGGAAGATGGCGATTAGGTAAGTATCAAGGTTACAAGAC
AGGTTTAAGGAGACCAATAACTAGTATAACTTCGTATAGGATACTTTATAGCAATTTATGAAACTGGGCT
TGTCGAGACAGAGAAGACTCTTGCGTTTCTGATAGGCACCTATTGGTCTTACTGACATCCACTTTGCCTT
TCTCTCCACAGGTGTGACTGTTGTAAATCTCAAGGAACTCTTAAAGAGCGAGTTCAGTGGCGTGGGGAAA
TGAAACATTTCTGTGATCAACATTGCTTACTGCGTTTCTACTGTCAACAAAATGAGCCCAACATGACAAC
TCAGAAAGGACCTGAAAACTTACATTATGATCAGGGTTGTCAGACATCTCGAACCAAAATGACAGGTTCA
GCACCACCCCCTTCTCCAACACCTAACAAAGAGATGAAGAACAAAGCAGTTCTTTGCAAACCTTTAACAA
TGACAAAAGCTACTTACTGTAAACCTCACATGCAGACCAAATCTTGTCAGACAGATGATACTTGGAGGAC
AGAATATGTTCCAGTGCCTATCCCTGTGCCTGTGTATATCCCAGTTCCTATGCACATGTACAGTCAGAAT
ATTCCTGTTCCTACTACAGTTCCTGTTCCTGTGCCAGTTCCTGTTTTTCTGCCTGCTCCATTGGACAGCA
GTGAGAAGATTCATGCAGCAATTGAGGAGCTAAAAAGCAAGGTTTCTTCAGATGCTCTTGATACAGAGTT
GCTTACAATGACGGATATGATGAGTGAAGACGAGGGGAAAACAGAGACAACCAACATCAACAGTGTAATT
ATTGAAACAGATATAATTGGTTCAGACCTTTTGAAGAACTCTGACCCAGAGACACAGTCCAGCATGCCTG
ATGTACCATATGAACCAGATTTGGATATCGAAATAGATTTTCCCAGAGCTGCTGAGGAGCTTGATATGGA
AAATGAATTTTTATTACCACCTGTTTTTGGCGAAGAATATGAGGAACAGCCCAGACCTCGATCTAAAAAA
AAGGGAGCCAAGAGAAAGGCTGTATCAGGATACCAGTCTCATGATGATAGTTCTGACAATTCAGAATGCA
GCTTTCCTTTCAAATATACGTATGGCGTAAATGCATGGAAACACTGGGTCAAAACTAGGCAACTTGATGA
AGATCTTCTGGTATTAGATGAGTTAAAATCTTCTAAATCAGTAAAGTTAAAAGAGGATCTACTCTCTCAC
ACCACAGCTGAGCTTAACTATGGGTTAGCTCATTTTGTCAATGAGATCCGACGGCCAAATGGAGAGAATT
ATGCACCTGACAGCATCTATTACCTTTGCCTTGGAATACAGGAGTATTTGTGTGGAAGTAATCGAAAAGA
CAACATATTTATTGATCCTGGATACCAAACATTTGAGCAAGAATTGAATAAAATACTGCGAAGCTGGCAA
CCAAGCATACTTCCAGATGGGTCAATATTCTCTCGAGTTGAAGAAGACTATCTCTGGAGGATAAAACAAC
TAGGATCACACTCTCCAGTAGCTCTTCTGAATACACTGTTCTACTTTAACACTAAGTATTTTGGCCTGAA
AACAGTGGAACAACACTTAAGACTTTCCTTTGGCACTGTGTTTAGGCATTGGAAAAAAAATCCTTTAACG
ATGGAAAACAAAGCGTGTCTTCGATACCAAGTGTCTTCCTTGTGTGGAACAGATAATGAAGATAAAATTA
CTACTGGAAAAAGAAAACATGAAGATGATGAGCCAGTATTTGAACAAATTGAAAACACAGCCAATCCTTC
CAGATGTCCTGTGAAAATGTTTGAATGCTACTTGTCTAAAAGTCCACAGAATCTTAATCAGAGGATGGAT
GTTTTTTATTTGCAACCAGAATGCTCTAGTTCTACAGATAGCCCTGTCTGGTATACGTCTACTTCACTGG
ACCGAAACACCTTGGAAAATATGCTTGTACGGGTTCTTCTAGTAAAAGATATTTATGATAAAGACAATTA
TGAACTGGATGAAGACACAGACTGTACAGACTACAAAGACCATGACGGTGATTATAAAGATCATGACATC
GACTACAAGGATGACGATGACAAGTAAGAATTCTGATGACTCGAGATAATCAACCTCTGGATTACAAAAT
TTGTGAAAGATTGACTGGTATTCTTAACTATGTTGCTCCTTTTACGCTATGTGGATACGCTGCTTTAATG
CCTTTGTATCATGCTATTGCTTCCCGTATGGCTTTCATTTTCTCCTCCTTGTATAAATCCTGGTTAGTTC
TTGCCACGGCGGAACTCATCGCCGCCTGCCTTGCCCGCTGCTGGACAGGGGCTCGGCTGTTGGGCACTGA
CAATTCCGTGGTGTTTATTTGTGAAATTTGTGATGCTATTGCTTTATTTGTAACCATCTAGCTTTATTTG
TGAAATTTGTGATGCTATTGCTTTATTTGTAACCATTATAAGCTGCAATAAACAAGTTAACAACAACAAT
TGCATTCATTTTATGTTTCAGGTTCAGGGGGAGATGTGGGAGGTTTTTTAAAGATCTGGAGACCGGTGTG
GCACGTGCGGACCGAGCGGCCGCAGGAACCCCTAGTGATGGAGTTGGCCACTCCCTCTCTGCGCGCTCGC
TCGCTCACTGAGGCCGGGCGACCAAAGGTCGCCCGACGCCCGGGCTTTGCCCGGGCGGCCTCAGTGAGCG
AGCGAGCGCGCAGCTGCCTGCAGGGGCGCCTGATGCGGTATTTTCTCCTTACGCATCTGTGCGGTATTTC
ACACCGCATA
[95 nt withheld, positions 4071-4165]
T
[46 nt withheld, positions 4167-4212]
C
[141 nt withheld, positions 4214-4354]
CCTTTGACGTTGGAGTCCACGTTCTTT
[37 nt withheld, positions 4382-4418]
ACTCTATCTCGGGCTATTCTTTTGATTTATAAGGGATTTTGCCGATTTCGGTCTATTGGTTAAAAAATGA
GCTGATTTAACAAAAATTTAACGCGAATTTTAACAAAATATTAACGTTTACAATTTTATGGTGCACTCTC
AGTACAATCTGCTCTGATGCCGCATAGTTAAGCCAGCCCCGACACCCGCCAACACCCGCTGACGCGCCCT
GACGGGCTTGTCTGCTCCCGGCATCCGCTTACAGACAAGCTGTGACCGTCTCCGGGAGCTGCATGTGTCA
GAGGTTTTCACCGTCATCACCGAAACGCGCGAGACGAAAGGGCCTCGTGATACGCCTATTTTTATAGGTT
AATGTCATGATAATAATGGTTTCTTAGACGTCAGGTGGCACTTTTCGGGGAAATGTGCGCGGAACCCCTA
TTTGTTTATTTTTCTAAATACATTCAAATATGTATCCGCTCATGAGACAATAACCCTGATAAATGCTTCA
ATAATATTGAAAAAGGAAGAGTATGAGTATTCAACATTTCCGTGTCGCCCTTATTCCCTTTTTTGCGGCA
TTTTGCCTTCCTGTTTTTGCTCACCCAGAAACGCTGGTGAAAGTAAAAGATGCTGAAGATCAGTTGGGTG
CACGAGTGGGTTACATCGAACTGGATCTCAACAGCGGTAAGATCCTTGAGAGTTTTCGCCCCGAAGAACG
TTTTCCAATGATGAGCACTTTTAAAGTTCTGCTATGTGGCGCGGTATTATCCCGTATTGACGCCGGGCAA
GAGCAACTCGGTCGCCGCATACACTATTCTCAGAATGACTTGGTTGAGTACTCACCAGTCACAGAAAAGC
ATCTTACGGATGGCATGACAGTAAGAGAATTATGCAGTGCTGCCATAACCATGAGTGATAACACTGCGGC
CAACTTACTTCTGACAACGATCGGAGGACCGAAGGAGCTAACCGCTTTTTTGCACAACATGGGGGATCAT
GTAACTCGCCTTGATCGTTGGGAACCGGAGCTGAATGAAGCCATACCAAACGACGAGCGTGACACCACGA
TGCCTGTAGCAATGGCAACAACGTTGCGCAAACTATTAACTGGCGAACTACTTACTCTAGCTTCCCGGCA
ACAATTAATAGACTGGATGGAGGCGGATAAAGTTGCAGGACCACTTCTGCGCTCGGCCCTTCCGGCTGGC
TGGTTTATTGCTGATAAATCTGGAGCCGGTGAGCGTGGGTCTCGCGGTATCATTGCAGCACTGGGGCCAG
ATGGTAAGCCCTCCCGTATCGTAGTTATCTACACGACGGGGAGTCAGGCAACTATGGATGAACGAAATAG
ACAGATCGCTGAGATAGGTGCCTCACTGATTAAGCATTGGTAACTGTCAGACCAAGTTTACTCATATATA
CTTTAGATTGATTTAAAACTTCATTTTTAATTTAAAAGGATCTAGGTGAAGATCCTTTTTGATAATCTCA
TGACCAAAATCCCTTAACGTGAGTTTTCGTTCCACTGAGCGTCAGACCCCGTAGAAAAGATCAAAGGATC
TTCTTGAGATCCTTTTTTTCTGCGCGTAATCTGCTGCTTGCAAACAAAAAAACCACCGCTACCAGCGGTG
GTTTGTTTGCCGGATCAAGAGCTACCAACTCTTTTTCCGAAGGTAACTGGCTTCAGCAGAGCGCAGATAC
CAAATACTGTTCTTCTAGTGTAGCCGTAGTTAGGCCACCACTTCAAGAACTCTGTAGCACCGCCTACATA
CCTCGCTCTGCTAATCCTGTTACCAGTGGCTGCTGCCAGTGGCGATAAGTCGTGTCTTACCGGGTTGGAC
TCAAGACGATAGTTACCGGATAAGGCGCAGCGGTCGGGCTGAACGGGGGGTTCGTGCACACAGCCCAGCT
TGGAGCGAACGACCTACACCGAACTGAGATACCTACAGCGTGAGCTATGAGAAAGCGCCACGCTTCCCGA
AGGGAGAAAGGCGGACAGGTATCCGGTAAGCGGCAGGGTCGGAACAGGAGAGCGCACGAGGGAGCTTCCA
GGGGGAAACGCCTGGTATCTTTATAGTCCTGTCGGGTTTCGCCACCTCTGACTTGAGCGTCGATTTTTGT
GATGCTCGTCAGGGGGGCGGAGCCTATGGAAAAACGCCAGCAACGCGGCCTTTTTACGGTTCCTGGCCTT
TTGCTGGCCTTTTGCTCACATGT
Features (pLannotate 1.2.2; 20 found; start..end, strand, type, name):
     12..39      +  repeat_region  AAV2 ITR (fragment): inverted terminal repeat of adeno-associated virus serotype 2 inverted
     68..95      +  repeat_region  AAV2 ITR (fragment): inverted terminal repeat of adeno-associated virus serotype 2 inverted
    277..1305    +  CDS            cre: RECR_BPP1 - Experimental evidence at protein level: Swiss-Prot protein existence level 1. Catalyzes site-specific recombination between two 34-base- pair LOXP sites. Its role is to maintain the phage genome as a monomeric unit-copy plasmid in the lysogenic state. From Escherichia phage P1 (Bacteriophage P1).
   1309..1349    +  intron         chimeric intron (fragment): chimera between introns from human β-globin and immunoglobulin heavy chain genes
   1356..1380    +  protein_bind   lox2272 (fragment): Cre-mediated recombination occurs in the 8-bp core sequence (GGATACTT). lox2272 sites are compatible with each other, but incompatible with loxP or loxN sites (Lee and Saito, 1988). Cre recombinase
   1390..1481    +  intron         chimeric intron (fragment): chimera between introns from human β-globin and immunoglobulin heavy chain genes
   1480..3312    +  CDS            ZMYM2 (fragment): ZMYM2_HUMAN - Also known as FIM, RAMP, ZNF198. Experimental evidence at protein level: Swiss-Prot protein existence level 1. May function as a transcription factor. From Homo sapiens (Human).
   3319..3384    +  CDS            3xFLAG: three tandem FLAG® epitope tags, followed by an enterokinase cleavage site
   3408..3565    +  misc_feature   WPRE (fragment): woodchuck hepatitis virus posttranscriptional regulatory element
   3571..3655    +  misc_feature   WPRE (fragment): woodchuck hepatitis virus posttranscriptional regulatory element
   3654..3697    -  polyA_signal   SV40 poly(A) signal (fragment): SV40 polyadenylation signal
   3701..3768    -  polyA_signal   SV40 poly(A) signal (fragment): SV40 polyadenylation signal
   3874..4014    +  repeat_region  AAV2 ITR: inverted terminal repeat of adeno-associated virus serotype 2 inverted
   4019..4070    -  misc_feature   bom (fragment): basis of mobility region from pBR322
   4089..4544    +  rep_origin     f1 ori (sequence partly withheld): f1 bacteriophage origin of replication; arrow indicates direction of (+) strand synthesis
   4545..4594    -  misc_feature   bom (fragment): basis of mobility region from pBR322
   4696..4731    -  CDS            rop (fragment): Rop protein, which maintains plasmids at low copy number; rop
   4826..4930    +  promoter       AmpR promoter: bla
   4931..5791    +  CDS            AmpR: β-lactamase; bla; confers resistance to ampicillin, carbenicillin, and related antibiotics
   5962..6550    +  rep_origin     ori: high-copy-number ColE1/pMB1/pBR322/pUC origin of replication
