[The description below was written by a language model from this plasmid's Addgene catalogue record and pLannotate feature annotations shown in this document.]
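Description:
pAAVLINKv1-pCALM1-Cre-3'-ZMYM2-FLAG is an AAV transfer plasmid built on the pAAV-MCS2 backbone. It serves as the 3' half of a two-vector AAVLINK set, a DNA-recombination approach for delivering cargoes too large for a single AAV genome, here human ZMYM2. It is maintained in E. coli at high copy through a ColE1/pUC-type origin with ampicillin selection (AmpR with its own promoter), and the backbone also carries an f1 origin. One complete AAV2 ITR is annotated downstream of the cassette. Only short ITR fragments are detected at the upstream end, which may reflect the difficulty of sequencing and annotating these repeats rather than a true truncation.

Between the ITRs, the annotation shows a full Cre recombinase coding sequence, which the catalogue entry and the plasmid name indicate is driven by the CALM1 promoter, although that promoter is not itself annotated in the feature table. Cre is followed by chimeric intron fragments flanking a lox2272 site. Next comes a partial ZMYM2 coding sequence representing the C-terminal portion of the protein, fused to a C-terminal 3xFLAG tag. WPRE fragments and an SV40 polyadenylation signal follow to support transcript stability and processing. This layout suggests that Cre joins this genome to a 5' partner vector at the lox site, and that placing the site within intronic sequence lets it be spliced out to give a continuous ZMYM2-FLAG transcript. The record does not spell out this mechanism or describe the partner vector, referring instead to the associated publication. Repository sequencing found a P931H substitution in ZMYM2, and the depositor states that the discrepancies between the depositor's and repository's sequences have no functional consequence.
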