Addgene plasmid #244305: pAAVLINKv1-pCALM1-Cre-3'-ZMYM2-FLAG
Purpose: 3' AAVLINK plasmid for ZMYM2 expression
Depositing lab: Zhonghua Lu. Depositing organization: Shenzhen Institute of Advanced Technology (SIAT), Chinese Academy of Sciences. Publication: AAVLINK: A potent DNA-recombination method for large cargo delivery in gene therapy. Lin J, Lin Y, Liu N, Cao W, Zhang J, Wen S, Zhang Y, Liao W, Hong Z, Lin Y, Liu Q, Liu H, Li Q, Chen B, Li M, Luo Z, Yang L, Yang Y, Zheng SH, Wang Y, Chu H, Hu Y, Qin Y, Luo BX, Tian S, Chen Y, Yan T, Yang L, Wang H, Liu T, Jiang Y, Lu Z. Cell. 2026 Feb 5;189(3):969-986.e17. doi: 10.1016/j.cell.2025.12.039. Epub 2026 Jan 27. PubMed 41605211.
Backbone
  Vector backbone: pAAV-MCS2
  Backbone manufacturer: Steve Jackson (Addgene # 46954)
  Vector type: AAV
Growth in bacteria
  Bacterial resistance: Ampicillin, 100 μg/mL
  Growth temperature: 37°C
  Growth strain: NEB Stable
  Copy number: High Copy
Gene/Insert
  Gene/Insert name: ZMYM2
  Species: H. sapiens (human)
  Entrez Gene: ZMYM2 (a.k.a. FIM, MYM, NECRC, RAMP, SCLL, ZNF198)
  Promoter: pCALM1
  Tag / fusion protein: FLAG (C terminal on insert)
  Cloning method: Restriction Enzyme; 5′ cloning site unknown (unknown if destroyed)
Terms and licenses: Academic/Nonprofit Terms; Industry Terms: Not Available to Industry
Depositor comments: The depositor confirms that discrepancies between the depositor's sequence and Addgene's sequences have no functional consequences. Addgene NGS finds P931H in ZMYM2 (NM_001190964). See publication for corresponding AAV Link vectors.
How to cite: pAAVLINKv1-pCALM1-Cre-3'-ZMYM2-FLAG was a gift from Zhonghua Lu (Addgene plasmid # 244305 ; http://n2t.net/addgene:244305 ; RRID:Addgene_244305)
